Addgene plasmid #45067: pRSV-PKImut-v2
Purpose: Expression of intactive PKI (PKA inhibitor) mutant
Depositing lab: Richard Maurer. Depositing organization: Oregon Health & Science University.
Backbone
  Vector backbone: pRSV-link
  Backbone manufacturer: Maurer lab
  Backbone size w/o insert (bp): 4265
  Total vector size (bp): 4517
  Modifications to backbone: Backbone derived from pRSV-globin
  Vector type: Mammalian Expression
Growth in bacteria
  Bacterial resistance: Ampicillin, 100 μg/mL
  Growth temperature: 37°C
  Growth strain: DH5alpha
  Copy number: High Copy
Gene/Insert
  Gene/Insert name: cAMP-dependent protein kinase inhibitor alpha (alt name: PKI alpha)
  Species: Synthetic
  Insert size (bp): 250
  Mutation: changed Arg 20 & 21 to Glycines
  GenBank ID: M23079.1
  Promoter: RSV
  Cloning method: Restriction Enzyme; 5′ cloning site HindIII (not destroyed); 3′ cloning site NotI (not destroyed)
  Sequencing primers: 5′ CGATACAATAAACGCCATTTGA
Terms and licenses: Academic/Nonprofit Terms; Industry Terms: Not Available to Industry
Depositor comments: Derived from RSV-PKI constructed by the Maurer lab and described in Day et al., J. Biol. Chem. 264, 431-436, 1989. Altered to add a Kozak consensus translation initiation sequence and also the ori was changed to yield high copy number in E coli.
How to cite: pRSV-PKImut-v2 was a gift from Richard Maurer (Addgene plasmid # 45067 ; http://n2t.net/addgene:45067 ; RRID:Addgene_45067)
