[The description below was written by a language model from this plasmid's Addgene catalogue record and pLannotate feature annotations shown in this document.]
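Description:
pRSV-PKImut-v2 is a 4.5 kb mammalian expression plasmid built on the pRSV-link backbone, itself derived from pRSV-globin. It is propagated in E. coli under ampicillin selection (β-lactamase gene with its own promoter) and carries a high-copy ColE1/pUC-type origin. According to the depositor's notes, this origin was swapped in to raise plasmid yield compared with the original RSV-PKI construct. A fragment of the pBR322 bom region remains from the older backbone. No mammalian selection marker is annotated, so the plasmid appears suited to transient transfection.

The payload is a synthetic coding sequence of about 250 bp for cAMP-dependent protein kinase inhibitor alpha (PKI alpha), cloned between HindIII and NotI sites and preceded by an added Kozak consensus to improve translation initiation. Transcription is driven by the Rous sarcoma virus enhancer/promoter, which lies at the end of the circular map and reads across the origin of numbering into the PKI open reading frame. Downstream is a block of SV40 sequence that supplies the small t antigen intron and the SV40 polyadenylation signal for transcript processing. The annotated small t, large T and VP1 fragments are remnants of that SV40 segment rather than intended products.

Arginines 20 and 21 are changed to glycines, and the record describes the resulting protein as an inactive PKI mutant. Wild-type PKI is a potent competitive inhibitor of the free catalytic subunit of protein kinase A, so this construct most plausibly serves as a negative control alongside a wild-type PKI expression plasmid in studies of PKA-dependent signalling, though the record does not state this explicitly.
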