Features (pLannotate 1.2.2; 14 found; start..end, strand, type, name):
     19..243     +  CDS            PKIA: IPKA_HUMAN - Also known as PRKACN1. Experimental evidence at protein level: Swiss-Prot protein existence level 1. Extremely potent competitive inhibitor of cAMP-dependent protein kinase activity, this protein interacts with the catalytic subunit of the enzyme after the cAMP-induced dissociation of its regulatory chains. From Homo sapiens (Human).
    249..275     -  misc_feature   MCS (fragment): pBluescript multiple cloning site
    277..351     +  CDS            small t antigen (fragment): SV40 (simian virus 40) small t antigen
    353..418     +  intron         small t intron: SV40 (simian virus 40) small t antigen intron
    548..568     +  CDS            SV40 NLS: nuclear localization signal of SV40 (simian virus 40) large T antigen
    887..970     +  CDS            large T antigen (fragment): large T antigen from SV40 (simian virus 40)
    993..1127    +  polyA_signal   SV40 poly(A) signal: SV40 polyadenylation signal
   1071..1889    -  CDS            VP1_SV40 (fragment): Experimental evidence at protein level: Swiss-Prot protein existence level 1. Forms an icosahedral capsid with a T=7 symmetry and a 40 nm diameter. The capsid is composed of 72 pentamers linked to each other by disulfide bonds and associated with VP2 or VP3 proteins. Binds to N- glycolylneuraminic analog of the ganglioside GM1 on the cell surface to provide virion attachment to target cell (PubMed:18353982). Once attached, the virion is internalized by caveolin-mediated endocytosis and traffics to the endoplasmic reticulum. Inside the endoplasmic reticulum, the protein folding machinery isomer
   1980..2084    +  promoter       AmpR promoter: bla
   2085..2945    +  CDS            AmpR: β-lactamase; bla; confers resistance to ampicillin, carbenicillin, and related antibiotics
   3116..3704    +  rep_origin     ori: high-copy-number ColE1/pMB1/pBR322/pUC origin of replication
   3890..3992    -  misc_feature   bom (fragment): basis of mobility region from pBR322
   4123..4216    +  ncRNA          Retro dr1: Accession: RF00214 - Retrovirus direct repeat 1 (dr1)
   4252..4514    +  promoter       RSV promoter: Rous sarcoma virus enhancer/promoter
>Addgene plasmid #45067 | pRSV-PKImut-v2 | depositor full sequence | sequence record 62502 | pRSV-PKImut-v2 sequence 4517 bps
AAGCTTGCCACCATGGGAACTGATGTCGAAACTACTTATGCCGATTTTATCGCCTCAGGACGTACTGGTG
GAGGTAACGCCATCCACGATATCCTGGTCTCGAGTGCTTCCGGAAACTCAAACGAACTGGCCCTGAAGCT
GGCTGGTCTAGATATTAACAAAACAGAAGGAGAGGAAGATGCTCAAAGATCTTCAACTGAACAATCCGGA
GAAGCTCAAGGAGAAGCTGCTAAGTCCGAGTCATAGTAGGGATCCACTAGTTCTAGAGCGGCCGCAGATC
TTTGTGAAGGAACCTTACTTCTGTGGTGTGACATAATTGGACAAACTACCTACAGAGATTTAAAGCTCTA
AGGTAAATATAAAATTTTTAAGTGTATAATGTGTTAAACTACTGATTCTAATTGTTTGTGTATTTTAGAT
TCCAACCTATGGAACTGATGAATGGGAGCAGTGGTGGAATGCCTTTAATGAGGAAAACCTGTTTTGCTCA
GAAGAAATGCCATCTAGTGATGATGAGGCTACTGCTGACTCTCAACATTCTACTCCTCCAAAAAAGAAGA
GAAAGGTAGAAGACCCCAAGGACTTTCCTTCAGAATTGCTAAGTTTTTTGAGTCATGCTGTGTTTAGTAA
TAGAACTCTTGCTTGCTTTGCTATTTACACCACAAAGGAAAAAGCTGCACTGCTATACAAGAAAATTATG
GAAAAATATTCTGTAACCTTTATAAGTAGGCATAACAGTTATAATCATAACATACTGTTTTTTCTTACTC
CACACAGGCATAGAGTGTCTGCTATTAATAACTATGCTCAAAAATTGTGTACCTTTAGCTTTTTAATTTG
TAAAGGGGTTAATAAGGAATATTTGATGTATAGTGCCTTGACTAGAGATCATAATCAGCCATACCACATT
TGTAGAGGTTTTACTTGCTTTAAAAAACCTCCCACACCTCCCCCTGAACCTGAAACATAAAATGAATGCA
ATTGTTGTTGTTAACTTGTTTATTGCAGCTTATAATGGTTACAAATAAAGCAATAGCATCACAAATTTCA
CAAATAAAGCATTTTTTTCACTGCATTCTAGTTGTGGTTTGTCCAAACTCATCAATGTATCTTATCATGT
CTGGATCCCCAGGAAGCTCCTCTGTGTCCTCATAAACCCTAACCTCCTCTACTTGAGAGGACATTCCAAT
CATAGGCTGCCCATCCACCCTCTGTGTCCTCCTGTTAATTAGGTCACTTAACAAAAAGGAAATTGGGTAG
GGGTTTTTCACAGACCGCTTTCTAAGGGTAATTTTAAAATATCTGGGAAGTCCCTTCCACTGCTGTGTTC
CAGAAGTGTTGGTAAACAGCCCACAAATGTCAACAGCAGAAACATACAAGCTGTCAGCTTTGCACAAGGG
CCCAACACCCTGCTCATCAAGAAGCACTGTGGTTGCTGTGTTAGTAATGTGCAAAACAGGAGGCACATTT
TCCCCACCTGTGTAGGTTCCAAAATATCTAGTGTTTTCATTTTTACTTGGATCAGGAACCCAGCACTCCA
CTGGATAAGCATTATCCTTATCCAAAACAGCCTTGTGGTCAGTGTTCATCTGCTGACTGTCAACTGTAGC
ATTTTTTGGGGTTACAGTTTGAGCAGGATATTTGGTCCTGTAGTTTGCTAACACACCCTGCAGCTCCAAA
GGTTCCCCACCAACAGCAAAAAAATGAAAATTTGACCCTTGAATGGGTTTTCCAGCACCATTTTCATGAG
TTTTTTGTGTCCCTGAATGCAAGTTTAACATAGCAGTTACCCCAATAACCTCAGTTTTAACAGTAACAGC
TTCCCACATCAAAATATTTCCACAGGTTAAGTCCTCATTTAAATTAGGCAAAGGAATTCTTGAAGACGAA
AGGGCCTCGTGATACGCCTATTTTTATAGGTTAATGTCATGATAATAATGGTTTCTTAGACGTCAGGTGG
CACTTTTCGGGGAAATGTGCGCGGAACCCCTATTTGTTTATTTTTCTAAATACATTCAAATATGTATCCG
CTCATGAGACAATAACCCTGATAAATGCTTCAATAATATTGAAAAAGGAAGAGTATGAGTATTCAACATT
TCCGTGTCGCCCTTATTCCCTTTTTTGCGGCATTTTGCCTTCCTGTTTTTGCTCACCCAGAAACGCTGGT
GAAAGTAAAAGATGCTGAAGATCAGTTGGGTGCACGAGTGGGTTACATCGAACTGGATCTCAACAGCGGT
AAGATCCTTGAGAGTTTTCGCCCCGAAGAACGTTTTCCAATGATGAGCACTTTTAAAGTTCTGCTATGTG
GCGCGGTATTATCCCGTGTTGACGCCGGGCAAGAGCAACTCGGTCGCCGCATACACTATTCTCAGAATGA
CTTGGTTAGATACTCACCAGTCACAGAAAAGCATCTTACGGATGGCATGACAGTAAGAGAATTATGCAGT
GCTGCCATAACCATGAGTGATAACACTGCGGCCAACTTACTTCTGACAACGATCGGAGGACCGAAGGAGC
TAACCGCTTTTTTGCACAACATGGGGGATCATGTAACTCGCCTTGATCGTTGGGAACCGGAGCTGAATGA
AGCCATACCAAACGACGAGCGTGACACCACGATGCCTGCAGCAATGGCAACAACGTTGCGCAAACTATTA
ACTGGCGAACTACTTACTCTAGCTTCCCGGCAACAATTAATAGACTGGATGGAGGCGGATAAAGTTGCAG
GACCACTTCTGCGCTCGGCCCTTCCGGCTGGCTGGTTTATTGCTGATAAATCTGGAGCCGGTGAGCGTGG
GTCTCGCGGTATCATTGCAGCACTGGGGCCAGATGGTAAGCCCTCCCGTATCGTAGTTATCTACACGACG
GGGAGTCAGGCAACTATGGATGAACGAAATAGACAGATCGCTGAGATAGGTGCCTCACTGATTAAGCATT
GGTAACTGTCAGACCAAGTTTACTCATATATACTTTAGATTGATTTAAAACTTCATTTTTAATTTAAAAG
GATCTAGGTGAAGATCCTTTTTGATAATCTCATGACCAAAATCCCTTAACGTGAGTTTTCGTTCCACTGA
GCGTCAGACCCCGTAGAAAAGATCAAAGGATCTTCTTGAGATCCTTTTTTTCTGCGCGTAATCTGCTGCT
TGCAAACAAAAAAACCACCGCTACCAGCGGTGGTTTGTTTGCCGGATCAAGAGCTACCAACTCTTTTTCC
GAAGGTAACTGGCTTCAGCAGAGCGCAGATACCAAATACTGTCCTTCTAGTGTAGCCGTAGTTAGGCCAC
CACTTCAAGAACTCTGTAGCACCGCCTACATACCTCGCTCTGCTAATCCTGTTACCAGTGGCTGCTGCCA
GTGGCGATAAGTCGTGTCTTACCGGGTTGGACTCAAGACGATAGTTACCGGATAAGGCGCAGCGGTCGGG
CTGAACGGGGGGTTCGTGCACACAGCCCAGCTTGGAGCGAACGACCTACACCGAACTGAGATACCTACAG
CGTGAGCATTGAGAAAGCGCCACGCTTCCCGAAGGGAGAAAGGCGGACAGGTATCCGGTAAGCGGCAGGG
TCGGAACAGGAGAGCGCACGAGGGAGCTTCCAGGGGGAAACGCCTGGTATCTTTATAGTCCTGTCGGGTT
TCGCCACCTCTGACTTGAGCGTCGATTTTTGTGATGCTCGTCAGGGGGGCGGAGCCTATGGAAAAACGCC
AGCAACGCGGCCTTTTTACGGTTCCTGGCCTTTTGCTGGCCTTTTGCTCACATGTTCTTTCCTGCGTTAT
CCCCTGATTCTGTGGATAACCGTATTACCGCCTTTGAGTGAGCTGATACCGCTCGCCGCAGCCGAACGAC
CGAGCGCAGCGAGTCAGTGAGCGAGGAAGCGGAAGAGCGCCTGATGCGGTATTTTCTCCTTACGCATCTG
TGCGGTATTTCACACCGCATATGGTGCACTCTCAGTACAATCTGCTCTGATGCCGCATAGTTAAGCCAGT
ATCTGCTCCCTGCTTGTGTGTTGGAGGTCGCTGAGTAGTGCGCGAGCAAAATTTAAGCTACAACAAGGCA
AGGCTTGACCGACAATTGCATGAAGAATCTGCTTAGGGTTAGGCGTTTTGCGCTGCTTCGCGATGTACGG
GCCAGATATACGCGTATCTGAGGGGACTAGGGTGTGTTTAGGCGAAAAGCGGGGCTTCGGTTGTACGCGG
TTAGGAGTCCCCTCAGGATATAGTAGTTTCGCTTTTGCATAGGGAGGGGGAAATGTAGTCTTATGCAATA
CACTTGTAGTCTTGCAACATGGTAACGATGAGTTAGCAACATGCCTTACAAGGAGAGAAAAAGCACCGTG
CATGCCGATTGGTGGAAGTAAGGTGGTACGATCGTGCCTTATTAGGAAGGCAACAGACAGGTCTGACATG
GATTGGACGAACCACTGAATTCCGCATTGCAGAGATAATTGTATTTAAGTGCCTAGCTCGATACAATAAA
CGCCATTTGACCATTCACCACATTGGTGTGCACCTCC
