>Addgene plasmid #45067 | pRSV-PKImut-v2 | addgene partial sequence | sequence record 67855 | pREP_fwd
CATTGGTGTGCACCTCCAGCTTGCCACCATGGGAACTGATGTCGAAACTACTTATGCCGATTTTATCGCC
TCAGGACGTACTGGTGGAGGTAACGCCATCCACGATATCCTGGTCTCGAGTGCTTCCGGAAACTCAAACG
AACTGGCCCTGAAGCTGGCTGGTCTAGATATTAACAAAACAGAAGGAGAGGAAGATGCTCAAAGATCTTC
AACTGAACAATCCGGAGAAGCTCAAGGAGAAGCTGCTAAGTCCGAGTCATAGTAGGGATCCACTAGTTCT
AGAGCGGCCGCAGATCTTTGTGAAGGAACCTTACTTCTGTGGTGTGACATAATTGGACAAACTACCTACA
GAGATTTAAAGCTCTAAGGTAAATATAAAATTTTTAAGTGTATAATGTGTTAAACTACTGATTCTAATTG
TTTGTGTATTTTAGATTCCAACCTATGGAACTGATGAATGGGAGCAGTGGTGGAATGCCTTTAATGAGGA
AAACCTGTTTTGCTCAGAAGAAATGCCATCTAGTGATGATGAGGCTACTGCTGACTCTCAACATTCTACT
CCTCCAAAAAAGAAGAGAAAGGTAGAAGACCCCAAGGACTTTCCTTCAGAATTGCTAAGTTTTTTGAGTC
ATGCTGTGTTTAGTAATAGAACTCTTGCTTGCTTTGCTATTTACACCACAAAGGAAAAAGCTGCACTGCT
ATACAAGAAAATTATGGAAAAATATTCTGTAACCTTTATAAGTAGGCATAACAGTTATAATCATAACATA
CTGTTTTTTCTTACTCCACACAGGCATAGAGTGTCTGCTATTAATAACTATGCTCAAAAATTGTGTACCT
TTAGCTTTTTAATTTGTAAAGGGGTTAATAAGGAATATTTGATGTATAGTGCCTTGACTAGAGATCATAA
TCAGCCATACCACATTTGTAGAGGTTTTACTTGCTTTAAAAAACCTCCCACACCTCCCCCTGAACCTGAA
ACATAAAATGAATGCAATTGTTGTTGTTAACTTGTTTATTGCAGCTTATAATGGTTACAA
